>Addgene plasmid #128503 | pS6-TGFB2-STREP | addgene full sequence | sequence record 252204 | Addgene NGS Result
GTGATGCGGTTTTGGCAGTACATCAATGGGCGTGGATAGCGGTTTGACTCACGGGGATTTCCAAGTCTCC
ACCCCATTGACGTCAATGGGAGTTTGTTTTGGCACCAAAATCAACGGGACTTTCCAAAATGTCGTAACAA
CTCCGCCCCATTGACGCAAATGGGCGGTAGGCGTGTACGGTGGGAGGTCTATATAAGCAGAGCTCGTTTA
GTGAACCGTCAGATCGCCTGGAGACGCCATCCACGCTGTTTTGACCTCCATAGAAGACACCGGGACCGAT
CCAGCCTCCGGACTCTAGCCTAGGCCGCGGGACGGATAACAATTTCACACAGGAAACAGCTATGACCATT
AGGCCTATTTAGGTGACACTATAGAACAAGTTTGTACAAAAAAGCAGGCTGGTACCGGTCCGGAATTCCC
CCCATCGCCCGGGGCCACCATGGAGACAGACACACTCCTGCTATGGGTACTGCTGCTCTGGGTTCCAGGT
TCCACTGGTGACTGGAGCCATCCACAATTCGAAAAGGGTGGAGGTTCTGGAGGTGGAAGTGGAGGTAGCG
CATGGAGCCATCCACAATTCGAAAAGCTCAGCCTGTCTACCTGCAGCACACTCGATATGGACCAGTTCAT
GCGCAAGAGGATCGAGGCGATCCGCGGGCAGATCCTGAGCAAGCTGAAGCTCACCAGTCCCCCAGAAGAC
TATCCTGAGCCCGAGGAAGTCCCCCCGGAGGTGATTTCCATCTACAACAGCACCAGGGACTTGCTCCAGG
AGAAGGCGAGCCGGAGGGCGGCCGCCTGCGAGCGCGAGAGGAGCGACGAAGAGTACTACGCCAAGGAGGT
TTACAAAATAGACATGCCGCCCTTCTTCCCCTCCGAAAATGCCATCCCGCCCACTTTCTACAGACCCTAC
TTCAGAATTGTTCGATTTGACGTCTCAGCAATGGAGAAGAATGCTTCCAATTTGGTGAAAGCAGAGTTCA
GAGTCTTTCGTTTGCAGAACCCAAAAGCCAGAGTGCCTGAACAACGGATTGAGCTATATCAGATTCTCAA
GTCCAAAGATTTAACATCTCCAACCCAGCGCTACATCGACAGCAAAGTTGTGAAAACAAGAGCAGAAGGC
GAATGGCTCTCCTTCGATGTAACTGATGCTGTTCATGAATGGCTTCACCATAAAGACAGGAACCTGGGAT
TTAAAATAAGCTTACACTGTCCCTGCTGCACTTTTGTACCATCTAATAATTACATCATCCCAAATAAAAG
TGAAGAACTAGAAGCAAGATTTGCAGGTATTGATGGCACCTCCACATATACCAGTGGTGATCAGAAAACT
ATAAAGTCCACTAGGAAAAAAAACAGTGGGAAGACCCCACATCTCCTGCTAATGTTATTGCCCTCCTACA
GACTTGAGTCACAACAGACCAACCGGCGGAAGAAGCGTGCTTTGGATGCGGCCTATTGCTTTAGAAATGT
GCAGGATAATTGCTGCCTACGTCCACTTTACATTGATTTCAAGAGGGATCTAGGGTGGAAATGGATACAC
GAACCCAAAGGGTACAATGCCAACTTCTGTGCTGGAGCATGCCCGTATTTATGGAGTTCAGACACTCAGC
ACAGCAGGGTCCTGAGCTTATATAATACCATAAATCCAGAAGCATCTGCTTCTCCTTGCTGCGTGTCCCA
AGATTTAGAACCTCTAACCATTCTCTACTACATTGGCAAAACACCCAAGATTGAACAGCTTTCTAATATG
ATTGTAAAGTCTTGCAAATGCAGCTAGCTCGAGGGGCCCAAGCTTACGCGTACCCAGCTTTCTTGTACAA
AGTGGTCCCTATAGTGAGTCGTATTATAAGCTAGGCACTGGCCGTCGTTTTACAACGTCGTGACTGGGAA
AACTGCTAGCTTGGGATCTTTGTGAAGGAACCTTACTTCTGTGGTGTGACATAATTGGACAAACTACCTA
CAGAGATTTAAAGCTCTAAGGTAAATATAAAATTTTTAAGTGTATAATGTGTTAAACTAGCTGCATATGC
TTGCTGCTTGAGAGTTTTGCTTACTGAGTATGATTTATGAAAATATTATACACAGGAGCTAGTGATTCTA
ATTGTTTGTGTATTTTAGATTCACAGTCCCAAGGCTCATTTCAGGCCCCTCAGTCCTCACAGTCTGTTCA
TGATCATAATCAGCCATACCACATTTGTAGAGGTTTTACTTGCTTTAAAAAACCTCCCACACCTCCCCCT
GAACCTGAAACATAAAATGAATGCAATTGTTGTTGTTAACTTGTTTATTGCAGCTTATAATGGTTACAAA
TAAAGCAATAGCATCACAAATTTCACAAATAAAGCATTTTTTTCACTGCATTCTAGTTGTGGTTTGTCCA
AACTCATCAATGTATCTTATCATGTCTGGATCGATCCTGCATTAATGAATCGGCCAACGCGCGGGGAGAG
GCGGTTTGCGTATTGGGCGCTCTTCCGCTTCCTCGCTCACTGACTCGCTGCGCTCGGTCGTTCGGCTGCG
GCGAGCGGTATCAGCTCACTCAAAGGCGGTAATACGGTTATCCACAGAATCAGGGGATAACGCAGGAAAG
AACATGTGAGCAAAAGGCCAGCAAAAGGCCAGGAACCGTAAAAAGGCCGCGTTGCTGGCGTTTTTCCATA
GGCTCCGCCCCCCTGACGAGCATCACAAAAATCGACGCTCAAGTCAGAGGTGGCGAAACCCGACAGGACT
ATAAAGATACCAGGCGTTTCCCCCTGGAAGCTCCCTCGTGCGCTCTCCTGTTCCGACCCTGCCGCTTACC
GGATACCTGTCCGCCTTTCTCCCTTCGGGAAGCGTGGCGCTTTCTCATAGCTCACGCTGTAGGTATCTCA
GTTCGGTGTAGGTCGTTCGCTCCAAGCTGGGCTGTGTGCACGAACCCCCCGTTCAGCCCGACCGCTGCGC
CTTATCCGGTAACTATCGTCTTGAGTCCAACCCGGTAAGACACGACTTATCGCCACTGGCAGCAGCCACT
GGTAACAGGATTAGCAGAGCGAGGTATGTAGGCGGTGCTACAGAGTTCTTGAAGTGGTGGCCTAACTACG
GCTACACTAGAAGAACAGTATTTGGTATCTGCGCTCTGCTGAAGCCAGTTACCTTCGGAAAAAGAGTTGG
TAGCTCTTGATCCGGCAAACAAACCACCGCTGGTAGCGGTGGTTTTTTTGTTTGCAAGCAGCAGATTACG
CGCAGAAAAAAAGGATCTCAAGAAGATCCTTTGATCTTTTCTACGGGGTCTGACGCTCAGTGGAACGAAA
ACTCACGTTAAGGGATTTTGGTCATGCCATAACTTCGTATAGCATACATTATACGAAGTTATGGCATGAG
ATTATCAAAAAGGATCTTCACCTAGATCCTTTTAAATTAAAAATGAAGTTTTAAATCAATCTAAAGTATA
TATGAGTAAACTTGGTCTGACAGTTACCAATGCTTAATCAGTGAGGCACCTATCTCAGCGATCTGTCTAT
TTCGTTCATCCATAGTTGCCTGACTCCCCGTCGTGTAGATAACTACGATACGGGAGGGCTTACCATCTGG
CCCCAGTGCTGCAATGATACCGCGAGACCCACGCTCACCGGCTCCAGATTTATCAGCAATAAACCAGCCA
GCCGGAAGGGCCGAGCGCAGAAGTGGTCCTGCAACTTTATCCGCCTCCATCCAGTCTATTAATTGTTGCC
GGGAAGCTAGAGTAAGTAGTTCGCCAGTTAATAGTTTGCGCAACGTTGTTGCCATTGCTACAGGCATCGT
GGTGTCACGCTCGTCGTTTGGTATGGCTTCATTCAGCTCCGGTTCCCAACGATCAAGGCGAGTTACATGA
TCCCCCATGTTGTGCAAAAAAGCGGTTAGCTCCTTCGGTCCTCCGATCGTTGTCAGAAGTAAGTTGGCCG
CAGTGTTATCACTCATGGTTATGGCAGCACTGCATAATTCTCTTACTGTCATGCCATCCGTAAGATGCTT
TTCTGTGACTGGTGAGTACTCAACCAAGTCATTCTGAGAATAGTGTATGCGGCGACCGAGTTGCTCTTGC
CCGGCGTCAATACGGGATAATACCGCGCCACATAGCAGAACTTTAAAAGTGCTCATCATTGGAAAACGTT
CTTCGGGGCGAAAACTCTCAAGGATCTTACCGCTGTTGAGATCCAGTTCGATGTAACCCACTCGTGCACC
CAACTGATCTTCAGCATCTTTTACTTTCACCAGCGTTTCTGGGTGAGCAAAAACAGGAAGGCAAAATGCC
GCAAAAAAGGGAATAAGGGCGACACGGAAATGTTGAATACTCATACTCTTCCTTTTTCAATATTATTGAA
GCATTTATCAGGGTTATTGTCTCATGCCAGGGGTGGGCACACATATTTGATACCAGCGATCCCTACACAG
CACATAATTCAATGCGACTTCCCTCTATCGCACATCTTAGACCTTTATTCTCCCTCCAGCACACATCGAA
GCTGCCGAGCAAGCCGTTCTCACCAGTCCAAGACCTGGCATGAGCGGATACATATTTGAATGTATTTAGA
AAAATAAACAAATAGGGGTTCCGCGCACATTTCCCCGAAAAGTGCCACCTGACGTCTAAGAAACCATTAT
TATCATGACATTAACCTATAAAAATAGGCGTATTACGAGGCCCTTTCACGCATTAGATGCATGTCGTTAC
ATAACTTACGGTAAATGGCCCGCCTGGCTGACCGCCCAACGACCCCCGCCCATTGACGTCAATAATGACG
TATGTTCCCATAGTAACGCCAATAGGGACTTTCCATTGACGTCAATGGGTGGAGTATTTACGGTAAACTG
CCCACTTGGCAGTACATCAAGTGTATCATATGCCAAGTACGCCCCCTATTGACGTCAATGACGGTAAATG
GCCCGCCTGGCATTATGCCCAGTACATGACCTTATGGGACTTTCCTACTTGGCAGTACATCTACGTATTA
GTCATCGCTATTACCATG
Features (pLannotate 1.2.2; 19 found; start..end, strand, type, name):
      1..204     +  promoter       CMV promoter: human cytomegalovirus (CMV) immediate early promoter
    357..375     +  promoter       SP6 promoter: promoter for bacteriophage SP6 RNA polymerase
    376..400     +  protein_bind   attB1: mutant version of attB; recombination site for the Gateway® BP reaction BP Clonase™
    440..502     +  sig_peptide    Igκ leader: leader sequence from mouse immunoglobulin κ light chain
    587..1774    +  CDS            TGFB2: TGFB2_HUMAN - Experimental evidence at protein level: Swiss-Prot protein existence level 1. Transforming growth factor beta-2: Multifunctional protein that regulates various processes such as angiogenesis and heart development (PubMed:22772371, PubMed:22772368). Activation into mature form follows different steps: following cleavage of the proprotein in the Golgi apparatus, Latency-associated peptide (LAP) and Transforming growth factor beta-2 (TGF-beta-2) chains remain non-covalently linked rendering TGF-beta-2 inactive during storage in extracellular matrix (By similarity). At the same time,
   1802..1826    -  protein_bind   attB2: mutant version of attB; recombination site for the Gateway® BP reaction BP Clonase™
   1828..1846    -  promoter       T7 promoter: promoter for bacteriophage T7 RNA polymerase
   1856..1893    +  CDS            lacZα (fragment): LacZα fragment of β-galactosidase; lacZ fragment
   1905..2019    +  intron         large T intron (fragment): SV40 (simian virus 40) large T antigen intron
   2093..2118    +  intron         small t intron (fragment): SV40 (simian virus 40) small t antigen intron
   2118..2255    +  CDS            large T antigen (fragment): large T antigen from SV40 (simian virus 40)
   2278..2412    +  polyA_signal   SV40 poly(A) signal: SV40 polyadenylation signal
   2417..2470    -  CDS            lacI (fragment): lac repressor; lacI; The lac repressor binds to the lac operator to inhibit transcription in E. coli. This inhibition can be relieved by adding lactose or isopropyl-β-D-thiogalactopyranoside (IPTG).
   2653..3241    -  rep_origin     ori: high-copy-number ColE1/pMB1/pBR322/pUC origin of replication
   3319..3352    +  protein_bind   loxP: Cre-mediated recombination occurs in the 8-bp core sequence (GCATACAT). Cre recombinase
   3454..4314    -  CDS            AmpR: β-lactamase; bla; confers resistance to ampicillin, carbenicillin, and related antibiotics
   4315..4366    -  promoter       AmpR promoter (fragment): bla
   4519..4575    -  promoter       AmpR promoter (fragment): bla
   4685..4988    +  enhancer       CMV enhancer: human cytomegalovirus immediate early enhancer
