[The description below was written by a language model from this plasmid's Addgene catalogue record and pLannotate feature annotations shown in this document.]
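Description:
pS6-TGFB2-STREP is a mammalian expression plasmid built on the pCMV-Sport 6 backbone for secreted production of human pro-TGFβ2. It is maintained in E. coli as a high-copy plasmid through a ColE1/pUC-type origin and selected with ampicillin via the β-lactamase gene. The catalogue lists a total size of 5,575 bp, whereas the sequenced record behind the feature table is 4,988 nt. The record does not explain this difference.

Expression is driven by the human CMV immediate-early enhancer and promoter, which span the numbering origin of the circular map. Downstream, a Kozak sequence, the mouse Igκ light-chain leader and a double Strep tag were introduced ahead of the TGFB2 coding region, which begins at L21 and runs to S414. The native signal peptide is therefore replaced by the Igκ leader, which directs the proprotein into the secretory pathway. After leader removal, the tandem Strep tag sits at the N-terminus for affinity capture on Strep-Tactin-type resins. The tag itself is not annotated in the feature table but would fall in the gap between the leader and the TGFB2 CDS. Transcripts are processed using SV40 small-t/large-T intron fragments and the SV40 polyadenylation signal.

The backbone also contributes attB1 and attB2 Gateway sites and SP6 and T7 phage promoters flanking the insert, a single loxP site, and short lacZα and lacI remnants. None of these has a stated role in this construct's use. The plasmid is intended for transfection of mammalian cells to produce recombinant latent TGFβ2, and the associated publication used this protein in interaction studies with human α2-macroglobulin variants.
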