Addgene plasmid #128503: pS6-TGFB2-STREP
Purpose: Expresses human pro-TGFβ2 (from L21 to S414) in mammalian cells. With N-t STREP(2x) tag.
Depositing lab: F Xavier Gomis-Ruth. Depositing organization: Institut de Biologia Molecular de Barcelona (IBMB-CSIC). Publication: Recombinant production of human alpha2-macroglobulin variants and interaction studies with recombinant G-related alpha2-macroglobulin binding protein and latent transforming growth factor-beta2. Marino-Puertas L, Del Amo-Maestro L, Taules M, Gomis-Ruth FX, Goulas T. Sci Rep. 2019 Jun 24;9(1):9186. doi: 10.1038/s41598-019-45712-z. PubMed 31235767.
Backbone
  Vector backbone: pCMV-Sport 6
  Backbone manufacturer: Invitrogen
  Backbone size w/o insert (bp): 4396
  Total vector size (bp): 5575
  Modifications to backbone: Introduction between SmaI site and L21 (tgfb2) of Kozak sequence, Igk leader and 2x-Strep tag.
  Vector type: Mammalian Expression
Growth in bacteria
  Bacterial resistance: Ampicillin, 100 μg/mL
  Growth temperature: 37°C
  Growth strain: DH5alpha
  Copy number: High Copy
Gene/Insert
  Gene/Insert name: TGFB2 (alt names: Transforming growth factor beta-2 proprotein; Cetermin; Glioblastoma-derived T-cell suppressor factor)
  Species: H. sapiens (human)
  Insert size (bp): 1182
  GenBank ID: NP_001129071.1
  Entrez Gene: TGFB2 (a.k.a. G-TSF, LDS4, TGF-beta2)
  Promoter: CMV
  Tag / fusion protein: STREP (2X) tag (N terminal on insert)
  Cloning method: Unknown
  Sequencing primers: 5′ GGTGGAGGTTCTGGAGGTGGAAGTGGAGGTAGCGCATGGAGCCATCCACAATTCGAAAAGCTCAGCCTGTCTACCTGC; 3′ CTTTTCGAATTGTGGATGGCTCCAGTCACCAGTGGAACCTGGAACCCAGAGCAG
Terms and licenses: Academic/Nonprofit Terms; Industry Terms: Not Available to Industry
How to cite: pS6-TGFB2-STREP was a gift from F Xavier Gomis-Ruth (Addgene plasmid # 128503 ; http://n2t.net/addgene:128503 ; RRID:Addgene_128503)
